Addgene plasmid #210506: pCMV-PDGFR-TevCs-43LK-iLID(139)-NES-NES-TevN-iLID-TEVseq-TetR-FKBP-SbMVseq-SbMVp-SbMVseq-FRB-VP16
Purpose: expresses PDGFR-TevCs-43LK-iLID(139)-NES-NES-TevN-iLID-TEVseq-TetR-FKBP-SbMVseq-SbMVp-SbMVseq-FRB-VP16 component in mammalian cells
Depositing lab: Dongmin Lee. Depositing organization: Korea University Medical Center. Publication: A single-component, light-assisted uncaging switch for endoproteolytic release. Cui M, Lee S, Ban SH, Ryu JR, Shen M, Yang SH, Kim JY, Choi SK, Han J, Kim Y, Han K, Lee D, Sun W, Kwon HB, Lee D. Nat Chem Biol. 2024 Mar;20(3):353-364. doi: 10.1038/s41589-023-01480-6. Epub 2023 Nov 16. PubMed 37973890.
Backbone
  Vector backbone: pSyc181 P2A
  Total vector size (bp): 8474
  Vector type: Mammalian Expression
Growth in bacteria
  Bacterial resistance: Ampicillin, 100 μg/mL
  Growth temperature: 37°C
  Growth strain: DH5alpha
  Copy number: High Copy
Gene/Insert
  Gene/Insert name: PDGFR-TevCs-43LK-iLID(139)-NES-NES-TevN-iLID-TEVseq-TetR-FKBP-SbMVseq-SbMVp-SbMVseq-FRB-VP16
  Insert size (bp): 4422
  Promoter: CMV
  Tag / fusion protein: Myc (N terminal on insert)
  Cloning method: Restriction Enzyme; 5′ cloning site HindIII (not destroyed); 3′ cloning site NheI (not destroyed)
  Sequencing primers: 5′ AAA TGG GCG GTA GGC GTG; 3′ GAA ACA GCT ATG ACC
Terms and licenses: Academic/Nonprofit Terms; Industry Terms: Not Available to Industry
Depositor comments: Please visit https://doi.org/10.21203/rs.3.rs-1628455/v1 for preprint.
How to cite: pCMV-PDGFR-TevCs-43LK-iLID(139)-NES-NES-TevN-iLID-TEVseq-TetR-FKBP-SbMVseq-SbMVp-SbMVseq-FRB-VP16 was a gift from Dongmin Lee (Addgene plasmid # 210506 ; http://n2t.net/addgene:210506 ; RRID:Addgene_210506)
