[The description below was written by a language model from this plasmid's Addgene catalogue record and pLannotate feature annotations shown in this document.]
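Description:
pCMV-PDGFR-TevCs-43LK-iLID(139)-NES-NES-TevN-iLID-TEVseq-TetR-FKBP-SbMVseq-SbMVp-SbMVseq-FRB-VP16 is an 8.5 kb mammalian expression plasmid built on the pSyc181 P2A backbone. It is propagated in E. coli through a high-copy ColE1/pUC-type origin with ampicillin selection (AmpR), and it also carries an f1 origin. No mammalian selection marker is annotated, which suggests transient transfection. The roughly 4.4 kb insert lies between HindIII and NheI sites. It is driven by a CMV promoter, annotated as the simian CMV IE94 enhancer/promoter, with an SV40 polyadenylation signal downstream. SP6, T7 and T3 phage promoters flank the cassette.

The insert encodes a single long fusion protein. An Igκ leader and the PDGFRβ transmembrane domain anchor it in the membrane, and the catalogue lists an N-terminal Myc tag. Next come two fragments of TEV protease (TevCs and TevN), each paired with an iLID light-responsive module, with a 43-residue linker and two nuclear export signals according to the construct name. The annotation tool labels the two iLID regions as miniSOG, most likely because both derive from LOV2-type flavin-binding domains. A TEV cleavage sequence then links this unit to TetR–FKBP (annotated as the F36V form). This is followed by a potyviral protease bracketed by its own cleavage sites, which is SbMVp by name although the tool matched it to a related watermelon mosaic virus protease. The fusion ends with FRB (annotated as T2098L) joined to the VP16 activation domain.

The architecture suggests that light-controlled TEV activity frees the payload from the membrane, SbMVp self-excision separates TetR-FKBP from FRB-VP16, and a rapamycin-type dimerizer could reunite them into a tetO-directed transactivator. The record itself states only that the plasmid expresses this component in mammalian cells. The associated publication describes a single-component, light-assisted uncaging switch for endoproteolytic release.
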