Features (pLannotate 1.2.2; 25 found; start..end, strand, type, name):
      1..978     +  promoter       CMV IE94 promoter: enhancer/promoter region of simian cytomegalovirus major immediate early transcription unit IE94
   1014..1032    +  promoter       SP6 promoter: promoter for bacteriophage SP6 RNA polymerase
   1051..1113    +  sig_peptide    Igκ leader: leader sequence from mouse immunoglobulin κ light chain
   1147..1293    +  CDS            PDGFRβ TM domain: transmembrane domain from platelet derived growth factor receptor beta
   1315..1617    +  CDS            POLG_TEV (fragment): Experimental evidence at protein level: Swiss-Prot protein existence level 1. [Nuclear inclusion protein A]: has RNA-binding and proteolytic activities. From Tobacco etch virus (TEV).
   1771..2088    +  CDS            miniSOG: miniSOG is a basic (constitutively fluorescent) cyan fluorescent protein published in 2011, derived from Arabidopsis thaliana. It requires the cofactor flavin for fluorescence.
   2104..2610    +  CDS            POLG_TEV (fragment): Experimental evidence at protein level: Swiss-Prot protein existence level 1. [Nuclear inclusion protein A]: has RNA-binding and proteolytic activities. From Tobacco etch virus (TEV).
   2623..2940    +  CDS            miniSOG: miniSOG is a basic (constitutively fluorescent) cyan fluorescent protein published in 2011, derived from Arabidopsis thaliana. It requires the cofactor flavin for fluorescence.
   3034..3650    +  CDS            TetR (fragment): tetracycline repressor TetR; tetR from transposon Tn10; TetR binds to the tetracycline operator tetO to inhibit transcription. This inhibition can be relieved by adding tetracycline or doxycycline.
   3658..3978    +  CDS            DmrB: F36V mutant of FK506-binding protein FKBP12 binds synthetic ligands that do not bind wild-type FKBP
   4177..4761    +  CDS            POLG_WMV2U (fragment): Experimental evidence at protein level: Swiss-Prot protein existence level 1. [Nuclear inclusion protein A]: has RNA-binding and proteolytic activities. From Watermelon mosaic virus II (isolate USA). The gene for the coat protein is introduced by genetic manipulation and expressed in squash so as to obtain virus resistant plants.
   4801..5079    +  CDS            FRB*: T2098L mutant of FKBP-rapamycin binding domain of human FRAP binds synthetic ligands such as AP21967
   5236..5469    +  CDS            VP16 AD: transcriptional activation domain of herpes simplex virus protein VP16 (Triezenberg et al., 1988; Cousens et al., 1989); UL48
   5482..5500    -  promoter       T7 promoter: promoter for bacteriophage T7 RNA polymerase
   5505..5639    -  polyA_signal   SV40 poly(A) signal: SV40 polyadenylation signal
   5752..5770    -  promoter       T3 promoter: promoter for bacteriophage T3 RNA polymerase
   5813..5835    -  protein_bind   lac operator (fragment): The lac repressor binds to the lac operator to inhibit transcription in E. coli. This inhibition can be relieved by adding lactose or isopropyl-β-D-thiogalactopyranoside (IPTG). lac repressor encoded by lacI
   5839..5869    -  promoter       lac promoter: promoter for the E. coli lac operon
   5884..5905    -  protein_bind   CAP binding site: CAP binding activates transcription in the presence of cAMP. E. coli catabolite activator protein
   5918..6010    -  CDS            lacI (fragment): lac repressor; lacI; The lac repressor binds to the lac operator to inhibit transcription in E. coli. This inhibition can be relieved by adding lactose or isopropyl-β-D-thiogalactopyranoside (IPTG).
   6192..6780    -  rep_origin     ori: high-copy-number ColE1/pMB1/pBR322/pUC origin of replication
   6951..7811    -  CDS            AmpR: β-lactamase; bla; confers resistance to ampicillin, carbenicillin, and related antibiotics
   7812..7916    -  promoter       AmpR promoter: bla
   7942..8397    -  rep_origin     f1 ori (sequence partly withheld): f1 bacteriophage origin of replication; arrow indicates direction of (+) strand synthesis
   8402..8468    -  CDS            lacZα (fragment): LacZα fragment of β-galactosidase; lacZ fragment
>Addgene plasmid #210506 | pCMV-PDGFR-TevCs-43LK-iLID(139)-NES-NES-TevN-iLID-TEVseq-TetR-FKBP-SbMVseq-SbMVp-SbMVseq-FRB-VP16 | addgene full sequence | sequence record 415563 | Addgene NGS Result
GCCAATTCAATATGGCGTATATGGACTCATGCCAATTCAATATGGTGGATCTGGACCTGTGCCAATTCAA
TATGGCGTATATGGACTCGTGCCAATTCAATATGGTGGATCTGGACCCCAGCCAATTCAATATGGCGGAC
TTGGCACCATGCCAATTCAATATGGCGGACCTGGCACTGTGCCAACTGGGGAGGGGTCTACTTGGCACGG
TGCCAAGTTTGAGGAGGGGTCTTGGCCCTGTGCCAAGTCCGCCATATTGAATTGGCATGGTGCCAATAAT
GGCGGCCATATTGGCTATATGCCAGGATCAATATATAGGCAATATCCAATATGGCCCTATGCCAATATGG
CTATTGGCCAGGTTCAATACTATGTATTGGCCCTATGCCATATAGTATTCCATATATGGGTTTTCCTATT
GACGTAGATAGCCCCTCCCAATGGGCGGTCCCATATACCATATATGGGGCTTCCTAATACCGCCCATAGC
CACTCCCCCATTGACGTCAATGGTCTCTATATATGGTCTTTCCTATTGACGTCATATGGGCGGTCCTATT
GACGTATATGGCGCCTCCCCCATTGACGTCAATTACGGTAAATGGCCCGCCTGGCTCAATGCCCATTGAC
GTCAATAGGACCACCCACCATTGACGTCAATGGGATGGCTCATTGCCCATTCATATCCGTTCTCACGCCC
CCTATTGACGTCAATGACGGTAAATGGCCCACTTGGCAGTACATCAATATCTATTAATAGTAACTTGGCA
AGTACATTACTATTGGAAGTACGCCAGGGTACATTGGCAGTACTCCCATTGACGTCAATGGCGGTAAATG
GCCCGCGATGGCTGCCAAGTACATCCCCATTGACGTCAATGGGGAGGGGCAATGACGCAAATGGGCGTTC
CATTGACGTAAATGGGCGGTAGGCGTGCCTAATGGGAGGTCTATATAAGCAATGCTCGTTTAGGGAACCG
CCATTCTGCCTGGGGACGTCGGAGCAAGCTTTCATTTAGGTGACACTATAGAATACAAGCTACTTGTTCT
ATGGAGACAGACACACTCCTGCTATGGGTACTGCTGCTCTGGGTTCCAGGTTCCACTGGTGACGAACAAA
AACTCATCTCAGAAGAGGATCTGAATGCTGTGGGCCAGGACACGCAGGAGGTCATCGTGGTGCCACACTC
CTTGCCCTTTAAGGTGGTGGTGATCTCAGCCATCCTGGCCCTGGTGGTGCTCACCATCATCTCCCTTATC
ATCCTCATCATGCTTTGGCAGAAGAAGCCACGTGGTGGCTCTGGAGGACTCGAGAAGTCCATGTCCAGCA
TGGTGAGCGATACTAGCTGTACCTTCCCATCATCTGACGGAATCTTCTGGAAGCACTGGATTCAGACTAA
GGACGGCCAGTGTGGCAGCCCACTGGTGAGCACACGAGACGGATTCATCGTGGGGATTCACAGCGCCTCC
AACTTTACAAACACCAATAACTATTTCACCTCAGTGCCAAAGAACTTTATGGAGCTGCTGACCAACCAGG
AGGCCCAGCAGTGGGTGAGCGGGTGGCGCCTGAACGCCGATTCCGTGCTGTGGGGCGGGCACAAGGTGTT
TATGACCGCATGCGGTGGCGGTGGCTCTGGAGGTGGTGGGTCCGGAGGAGGAGGTGGCGGTTCCGGCGGA
GGTGGGTCTGGTGGAGGTGGATCTGGAGGTGGTGGATCAGGAGGAGGAGGTTCAGGCGGCCGCGAGTTTC
TGGCAACCACACTGGAACGGATCGAGAAAAATTTCGTGATTACTGATCCGAGACTGCCTGACAACCCAAT
CATTTTTGCGAGCGATTCCTTCCTGCAGCTGACAGAATATTCTCGGGAAGAGATCCTGGGGCGCAATTGC
CGTTTTCTGCAGGGACCCGAGACAGACCGTGCCACTGTTCGGAAAATCAGAGATGCTATTGACAACCAGA
CTGAAGTGACCGTTCAGCTGATCAATTATACCAAGAGCGGCAAGAAGTTCTGGAACGTGTTCCACCTGCA
GCCGATGCGCGATTATAAGGGCGACGTCCAGTACTTCATTGGCGTGCAGCTGGATGGCACCGAACGTCTT
CATGGCGCCGCTGAGCGTGAGGCGGTCTGCCTGATCAAAAAGACAGCCTTTCAGATTGCTGGATCCATGC
TTCAACTTCCTCCTCTTGAACGTCTTACTCTCATGTTGCAGCTACCACCATTAGAGAGACTAACACTGAT
GGGCGAGAGCCTGTTCAAGGGACCTAGGGACTACAACCCTATCAGTAGCACAATTTGTCACCTGACCAAC
GAGAGTGATGGCCACACAACAAGCCTGTACGGCATCGGGTTCGGACCCTTTATCATCACCAACAAGCACC
TGTTCAGGCGGAATAATGGCACTCTGCTGGTGCAGAGCCTGCACGGGGTGTTCAAAGTGAAGAACACAAC
CACTCTGCAGCAGCACCTGATCGATGGGCGGGATATGATCATCATTAGGATGCCCAAGGACTTCCCCCCT
TTTCCTCAGAAACTGAAGTTCCGAGAGCCCCAGAGAGAGGAGAGAATCTGTCTGGTGACCACAAACTTTC
AGACCGAGTTTCTGGCAACCACACTGGAACGGATCGAGAAAAATTTCGTGATTACTGATCCGAGACTGCC
TGACAACCCAATCATTTTTGCGAGCGATTCCTTCCTGCAGCTGACAGAATATTCTCGGGAAGAGATCCTG
GGGCGCAATTGCCGTTTTCTGCAGGGACCCGAGACAGACCGTGCCACTGTTCGGAAAATCAGAGATGCTA
TTGACAACCAGACTGAAGTGACCGTTCAGCTGATCAATTATACCAAGAGCGGCAAGAAGTTCTGGAACGT
GTTCCACCTGCAGCCGATGCGCGATTATAAGGGCGACGTCCAGTACTTCATTGGCGTGCAGCTGGATGGC
ACCGAACGTCTTCATGGCGCCGCTGAGCGTGAGGCGGTCTGCCTGATCAAAAAGACAGCCTTTCAGATTG
CTGAGAACCTGTACTTCCAGGGCTCTAGATTAGATAAAAGTAAAGTGATTAACAGCGCATTAGAGCTGCT
TAATGAGGTCGGAATCGAAGGTTTAACAACCCGTAAACTCGCCCAGAAGCTAGGTGTAGAGCAGCCTACA
TTGTATTGGCATGTAAAAAATAAGCGGGCTTTGCTCGACGCCTTAGCCATTGAGATGTTAGATAGGCACC
ATACTCACTTTTGCCCTTTAGAAGGGGAAAGCTGGCAAGATTTTTTACGTAATAACGCTAAAAGTTTTAG
ATGTGCTTTACTAAGTCATCGCGATGGAGCAAAAGTACATTTAGGTACACGGCCTACAGAAAAACAGTAT
GAAACTCTCGAAAATCAATTAGCCTTTTTATGCCAACAAGGTTTTTCACTAGAGAATGCATTATATGCAC
TCAGCGCTGTGGGGCATTTTACTTTAGGTTGCGTATTGGAAGATCAAGAGCATCAAGTCGCTAAAGAAGA
AAGGGAAACACCTACTACTGATAGTATGCCGCCATTATTACGACAAGCTATCGAATTATTTGATCACCAA
GGTGCAGAGCCAGCCTTCTTATTCGGCCTTGAATTGATCATATGCGGATTAGAAAAACAACTTAAATGTG
AAAGTGGGTCCACCGGTGGAGTGCAGGTGGAAACCATCTCCCCAGGAGACGGGCGCACCTTCCCCAAGCG
CGGCCAGACCTGCGTGGTGCACTACACCGGGATGCTTGAAGATGGAAAGAAATTTGATTCCTCCCGGGAC
AGAAACAAGCCCTTTAAGTTTATGCTAGGCAAGCAGGAGGTGATCCGAGGCTGGGAAGAAGGGGTTGCCC
AGATGAGTGTGGGTCAGAGAGCCAAACTGACTATATCTCCAGATTATGCCTATGGTGCCACTGGGCACCC
AGGCATCATCCCACCACATGCCACTCTCGTCTTCGATGTGGAGCTTCTAAAACTGGAAGGAGGTTCTGAG
TCTGTTTCTCTTCAGGGAGGTGGATCTATGAGTAAGAGCGTGTACAAGGGCCTGAGGGACTACAGCGGCA
TCAGCACCCTGATCTGCCAGCTGACCAACAGCAGCGACGGCCACAAGGAGACCATGTTCGGCGTGGGCTA
CGGCAGCTTCATCATCACCAACGGCCACCTGTTCAGGAGGAACAACGGCATGCTGACCGTGAAGACCTGG
CACGGCGAGTTCGTGATCCACAACACCACCCAGCTGAAGATCCACTTCATCCAGGGCAGGGACGTGATCC
TGATCAGGATGCCCAAGGACTTCCCCCCCTTCGGCAAGAGGAACCTGTTCAGGCAGCCCAAGAGGGAGGA
GAGGGTGTGCATGGTGGGCACCAACTTCCAGGAGAAGAGCCTGAGGGCCACCGTGAGCGAGAGCAGCATG
ATCCTGCCCGAGGGCAAGGGCAGCTTCTGGATCCACTGGATCACCACCCAGGACGGCTTCTGCGGCCTGC
CCCTGGTGAGCGTGAACGACGGCCACATCGTGGGCATCCACGGCCTGACCAGCAACGACAGCGAGAAGAA
CTTCTTCGTGCCCCTGACCGACGGCTTCGAGAAGGAGTACCTGGAGAACGCCGACAACCTGAGCTGGGAC
AAGCACTGGTTCTGGGAGCCCAGCAAGATCGCCTGGGGCAGCCTGAACCTGGTGGAGGAGCAGCCCAAGG
AGGAGTTCAAGATCAGCAAGCTGGTGAGCGACCTGTTCGGCAACACCGTGACCGTGCAGGGAGGTTCTGA
GAGCGTGAGCCTGCAGGGCGGTGGTAGTATGGCTTCTCGAATCCTCTGGCATGAGATGTGGCATGAAGGC
CTGGAAGAGGCATCTCGTTTGTACTTTGGGGAAAGGAACGTGAAAGGCATGTTTGAGGTGCTGGAGCCCT
TGCATGCTATGATGGAACGGGGCCCCCAGACTCTGAAGGAAACATCCTTTAATCAGGCCTATGGTCGAGA
TTTAATGGAGGCCCAAGAGTGGTGCAGGAAGTACATGAAATCAGGGAATGTCAAGGACCTCCTCCAAGCC
TGGGACCTCTATTATCATGTGTTCCGACGAATCTCAAAGACTAGTGCGTACAGCCGCGCGCGTACGAAAA
ACAATTACGGGTCTACCATCGAGGGCCTGCTCGATCTCCCGGACGACGACGCCCCCGAAGAGGCGGGGCT
GGCGGCTCCGCGCCTGTCCTTTCTCCCCGCGGGACACACGCGCAGACTATCGACGGCCCCCCCGACCGAT
GTCAGCCTGGGGGACGAGCTCCACTTAGACGGCGAGGACGTGGCGATGGCGCATGCCGACGCGCTAGACG
ATTTCGATCTGGACATGTTGGGGGACGGGGATTCCCCGGGTCCGGGATTTACCCCCCACGACTCCGCCCC
CTACGGCGCTCTGGATATGGCCGACTTCGAGTTTGAGCAGATGTTTACCGATGCCCTTGGAATTGACGAG
TACGGTGGGTAGGCTAGCCTCCCTATAGTGAGTCGTATTACGTAGATCCAGACATGATAAGATACATTGA
TGAGTTTGGACAAACCACAACTAGAATGCAGTGAAAAAAATGCTTTATTTGTGAAATTTGTGATGCTATT
GCTTTATTTGTAACCATTATAAGCTGCAATAAACAAGTTAACAACAACAATTGCATTCATTTTATGTTTC
AGGTTCAGGGGGAGGTGTGGGAGGTTTTTTAATTCGCGTCCGCGGCGCCAATGCATTGGGCCCGGTACCC
AGCTTTTGTTCCCTTTAGTGAGGGTTAATTGCGCGCTTGGCGTAATCATGGTCATAGCTGTTTCCTGTGT
GAAATTGTTATCCGCTCAGAATTCCACACAACATACGAGCCGGGAGCATAAAGTGTAAAGCCTGGGGTGC
CTAATGAGTGAGCTAACTCACATTAATTGCGTTGCGCTCACTGCCCGCTTTCCAGTCGGGAAACCTGTCG
TGCCAGCTGCATTAATGAATCGGCCAACGCGCGGGGAGAGGCGGTTTGCGTATTGGGCGCTCTTCCGCTT
CCTCGCTCACTGACTCGCTGCGCTCGGTCATTCGGCTGCGGGAGCGGTATCAGCTCACTCAAAGGCGGTA
ATACGGTTATCCACAGAATCAGGGGATAACGCAGGAAAGAACATGTGAGCAAAAGGCCAGCAAAAGGCCA
GGAACCGTAAAAAGGCCGCGTTGCTGGCGTTTTTCCATAGGCTCCGCCCCCCTGACGAGCATCACAAAAA
TCGACGCTCAAGTCAGAGGTGGCGAAACCCGACAGGACTATAAAGATACCAGGCGTTTCCCCCTGGAAGC
TCCCTCGTGCGCTCTCCTGTTCCGACCCTGCCGCTTACCGGATACCTGTCCGCCTTTCTCCCTTCGGGAA
GCGTGGCGCTTTCTCATAGCTCACGCTGTAGGTATCTCAGTTCGGTGTAGGTCGTTCGCTCCAAGCTGGG
CTGTGTGCACGAACCCCCCGTTCAGCCCGACCGCTGCGCCTTATCCGGTAACTATCGTCTTGAGTCCAAC
CCGGTAAGACACGACTTATCGCCACTGGCAGCAGCCACTGGTAACAGGATTAGCAGAGCGAGGTATGTAG
GCGGTGCTACAGAGTTCTTGAAGTGGTGGCCTAACTACGGCTACACTAGAAGAACAGTATTTGGTATCTG
CGCTCTGCTGAAGCCAGTTACCTTCGGAAAAAGAGTTGGTAGCTCTTGATCCGGCAAACAAACCACCGCT
GGTAGCGGTGGTTTTTTTGTTTGCAAGCAGCAGATTACGCGCAGAAAAAAAGGATCTCAAGAAGATCCTT
TGATCTTTTCTACGGGGTCTGACGCTCAGTGGAACGAAAACTCACGTTAAGGGATTTTGGTCATGAGATT
ATCAAAAAGGATCTTCACCTAGATCCTTTTAAATTAAAAATGAAGTTTTAAATCAATCTAAAGTATATAT
GAGTAAACTTGGTCTGACAGTTACCAATGCTTAATCAGTGAGGCACCTATCTCAGCGATCTGTCTATTTC
GTTCATCCATAGTTGCCTGACTCCCCGTCGTGTAGATAACTACGATACGGGAGGGCTTACCATCTGGCCC
CAGTGCTGCAATGATACCGCGAGACCCACGCTCACCGGCTCCAGATTTATCAGCAATAAACCAGCCAGCC
GGAAGGGCCGAGCGCAGAAGTGGTCCTGCAACTTTATCCGCCTCCATCCAGTCTATTAATTGTTGCCGGG
AAGCTAGAGTAAGTAGTTCGCCAGTTAATAGTTTGCGCAACGTTGTTGCCATTGCTACAGGCATCGTGGT
GTCACGCTCGTCGTTTGGTATGGCTTCATTCAGCTCCGGTTCCCAACGATCAAGGCGAGTTACATGATCC
CCCATGTTGTGCAAAAAAGCGGTTAGCTCCTTCGGTCCTCCGATCGTTGTCAGAAGTAAGTTGGCCGCAG
TGTTATCACTCATGGTTATGGCAGCACTGCATAATTCTCTTACTGTCATGCCATCCGTAAGATGCTTTTC
TGTGACTGGTGAGTACTCAACCAAGTCATTCTGAGAATAGTGTATGCGGCGACCGAGTTGCTCTTGCCCG
GCGTCAATACGGGATAATACCGCGCCACATAGCAGAACTTTAAAAGTGCTCATCATTGGAAAACGTTCTT
CGGGGCGAAAACTCTCAAGGATCTTACCGCTGTTGAGATCCAGTTCGATGTAACCCACTCGTGCACCCAA
CTGATCTTCAGCATCTTTTACTTTCACCAGCGTTTCTGGGTGAGCAAAAACAGGAAGGCAAAATGCCGCA
AAAAAGGGAATAAGGGCGACACGGAAATGTTGAATACTCATACTCTTCCTTTTTCAATATTATTGAAGCA
TTTATCAGGGTTATTGTCTCATGAGCGGATACATATTTGAATGTATTTAGAAAAATAAACAAATAGGGGT
TCCGCGCACATTTCCCCGAAAAGTGCCACCTAAATTGTAAGCGTTAATATTTTGTTAAAATTCGCGTTAA
ATTTTTGTTAAATCAGCTCATTTTTTAACCAATAGGCCGAAATCGGCAAAATCCCTTATAAATCAAAAGA
ATAGACCGAGATAGGGTTGAGTGTTGTTCCGGTTTGGAACAAGAGTCCACTATTAAAGAACGTGGACTCC
AACGTCAAAGG
[49 nt withheld, positions 8132-8180]
T
[91 nt withheld, positions 8182-8272]
G
[124 nt withheld, positions 8274-8397]
CCCATTCGCCATTCAGGCTGCGCAACTGTTGGGAAGGGCGATCGGTGCGGGCCTCTTCGCTATTACGCCA
GTCGACC
